>Addgene plasmid #22725 | pMXs-p53 | addgene full sequence | sequence record 214694 | Addgene NGS Result
CTTTTATTGAGCTCGGGGAGCAGAAGCGCGCGAACAGAAGCGAGAAGCGAACTGATTGGTTAGTTCAAAT
AAGGCACAGGGTCATTTCAGGTCCTTGGGGCACCCTGGAAACATCTGATGGTTCTCTAGAAACTGCTGAG
GGCTGGACCGCATCTGGGGACCATCTGTTCTTGGCCCTGAGCCGGGGCAGGAACTGCTTACCACAGATAT
CCTGTTTGGCCCATATTCAGCTGTTCCATCTGTTCTTGGCCCTGAGCCGGGGCAGGAACTGCTTACCACA
GATATCCTGTTTGGCCCATATTCAGCTGTTCCATCTGTTCCTGACCTTGATCTGAACTTTTCTATTCTCA
GTTATGTATTTTTCCATGCCTTGCAAAATGGCGTTACTTAAGCTAGCTTGCCAAACCTACAGGTGGGGTC
TTTCATTATGCAGGTGGCACTTTTCGGGGAAATGTGCGCGGAACCCCTATTTGTTTATTTTTCTAAATAC
ATTCAAATATGTATCCGCTCATGAGACAATAACCCTGATAAATGCTTCAATAATATTGAAAAAGGAAGAG
TATGAGTATTCAACATTTCCGTGTCGCCCTTATTCCCTTTTTTGCGGCATTTTGCCTTCCTGTTTTTGCT
CACCCAGAAACGCTGGTGAAAGTAAAAGATGCTGAAGATCAGTTGGGTGCACGAGTGGGTTACATCGAAC
TGGATCTCAACAGCGGTAAGATCCTTGAGAGTTTTCGCCCCGAAGAACGTTTTCCAATGATGAGCACTTT
TAAAGTTCTGCTATGTGGCGCGGTATTATCCCGTATTGACGCCGGGCAAGAGCAACTCGGTCGCCGCATA
CACTATTCTCAGAATGACTTGGTTGAGTACTCACCAGTCACAGAAAAGCATCTTACGGATGGCATGACAG
TAAGAGAATTATGCAGTGCTGCCATAACCATGAGTGATAACACTGCGGCCAACTTACTTCTGACAACGAT
CGGAGGACCGAAGGAGCTAACCGCTTTTTTGCACAACATGGGGGATCATGTAACTCGCCTTGATCGTTGG
GAACCGGAGCTGAATGAAGCCATACCAAACGACGAGCGTGACACCACGATGCCTGTAGCAATGGCAACAA
CGTTGCGCAAACTATTAACTGGCGAACTACTTACTCTAGCTTCCCGGCAACAATTAATAGACTGGATGGA
GGCGGATAAAGTTGCAGGACCACTTCTGCGCTCGGCCCTTCCGGCTGGCTGGTTTATTGCTGATAAATCT
GGAGCCGGTGAGCGTGGGTCTCGCGGTATCATTGCAGCACTGGGGCCAGATGGTAAGCCCTCCCGTATCG
TAGTTATCTACACGACGGGGAGTCAGGCAACTATGGATGAACGAAATAGACAGATCGCTGAGATAGGTGC
CTCACTGATTAAGCATTGGTAACTGTCAGACCAAGTTTACTCATATATACTTTAGATTGATTTGCGGCCG
GCCGCAAAAGGATCTAGGTGAAGATCCTTTTTGATAATCTCATGACCAAAATCCCTTAACGTGAGTTTTC
GTTCCACTGAGCGTCAGACCCCGTAGAAAAGATCAAAGGATCTTCTTGAGATCCTTTTTTTCTGCGCGTA
ATCTGCTGCTTGCAAACAAAAAAACCACCGCTACCAGCGGTGGTTTGTTTGCCGGATCAAGAGCTACCAA
CTCTTTTTCCGAAGGTAACTGGCTTCAGCAGAGCGCAGATACCAAATACTGTTCTTCTAGTGTAGCCGTA
GTTAGGCCACCACTTCAAGAACTCTGTAGCACCGCCTACATACCTCGCTCTGCTAATCCTGTTACCAGTG
GCTGCTGCCAGTGGCGATAAGTCGTGTCTTACCGGGTTGGACTCAAGACGATAGTTACCGGATAAGGCGC
AGCGGTCGGGCTGAACGGGGGGTTCGTGCACACAGCCCAGCTTGGAGCGAACGACCTACACCGAACTGAG
ATACCTACAGCGTGAGCTATGAGAAAGCGCCACGCTTCCCGAAGGGAGAAAGGCGGACAGGTATCCGGTA
AGCGGCAGGGTCGGAACAGGAGAGCGCACGAGGGAGCTTCCAGGGGGAAACGCCTGGTATCTTTATAGTC
CTGTCGGGTTTCGCCACCTCTGACTTGAGCGTCGATTTTTGTGATGCTCGTCAGGGGGGCGGAGCCTATG
GAAAAACGCCAGCAACGCGGCCTTTTTACGGTTCCTGGCCTTTTGCTGGCCTTTTGCTCACATGTTCTTT
CCTGCGTTATCCCCTGATTCTGTGGATAACCGTATTACCGCCTTTGAGTGAGCTGATACCGCTCGCCGCA
GCCGAACGACCGAGCGCAGCGAGTCAGTGAGCGAGGAAGCGGAAGAGCGCCCAATACGCAAACCGCCTCT
CCCCGCGCGTTGGCCGATTCATTAATGCAACTATGGCCATTTAATGTAAATACTTAAGAAAAAAAACCAA
ATTAATTTTGATACATGCTGCATGTGAAAGACCCCCGCTGACGGGTAGTCAATCACTCAGAGGAGACCCT
CCCAAGGAACAGCGAGACCACAAGTCGGATGCAACTGCAAGAGGGTTTATTGGATACACGGGTACCCGGG
CGACTCAGTCAATCGGAGGACTGGCGCCCCGAGTGAGGGGTTGTGGGCTCTTTTATTGAGCTCGGGGAGC
AGAAGCGCGCGAACAGAAGCGAGAAGCGAACTGATTGGTTAGTTCAAATAAGGCACAGGGTCATTTCAGG
TCCTTGGGGCACCCTGGAAACATCTGATGGTTCTCTAGAAACTGCTGAGGGCTGGACCGCATCTGGGGAC
CATCTGTTCTTGGCCCTGAGCCGGGGCAGGAACTGCTTACCACAGATATCCTGTTTGGCCCATATTCAGC
TGTTCCATCTGTTCTTGGCCCTGAGCCGGGGCAGGAACTGCTTACCACAGATATCCTGTTTGGCCCATAT
TCAGCTGTTCCATCTGTTCCTGACCTTGATCTGAACTTCTCTATTCTCAGTTATGTATTTTTCCATGCCT
TGCAAAATGGCGTTACTTAAGCTAGCTTGCCAAACCTACAGGTGGGGTCTTTCATTCCCCCCTTTTTCTG
GAGACTAAATAAAATCTTTTATTTTATCGTCGACCACTGTGCTGGCGGCCGCTCGAGTTTAAATAGTACA
TAATGGATTTCCTTACGCGAAATACGGGCAGACATGGCCTGCCCGGTTATTATTATTTTTGACACCAGAC
CAACTGGTAATGGTAGCGACCGGCGCTCAGCTGGAATATCACCACTTTGTACAAGAAAGCTGGGTCGGCG
CGCCCACCCTTGTGTCTCAGCCCTGAAGTCATAAGACAGCAAGGAGAGGGGGAGGCTGGTGATGGGGACG
GGATGCAGAGGCAGTCAGTCTGAGTCAGGCCCCACTTTCTTGACCATTGTTTTTTTATGGCGGGAAGTAG
ACTGGCCCTTCTTGGTCTTCAGGTAGCTGGAGTGAGCCCTGCTGTCTCCAGACTCCTCTGTAGCATGGGC
ATCCTTTAACTCTAAGGCCTCATTCAGCTCCCGGAACATCTCGAAGCGTTTACGCCCGCGGATCTTGAGG
GTGAAATACTCTCCATCAAGTGGTTTTTTCTTTTGCGGGGGAGAGGCGCTTGTGCAGGTGGGCAGCGCTC
TCTTTGCGCTCCCTGGGGGCAGTTCAGGGCAAAGGACTTCCTTTTTGCGGAAATTTTCTTCTTCTGTACG
GCGGTCTCTCCCAGGGCAGGCACAAACACGAACCTCAAAGCTGTCCCGTCCCAGAAGGTTCCCACTGGAG
TCTTCCAGTGTGATGATGGTAAGGATAGGTCGGCGGTTCATGCCCCCCATGCAGGAGCTATTACACATGT
ACTTGTAGTGGATGGTGGTATACTCAGAGCCGGCCTCGGGTGGCTCATAAGGTACCACCACGCTGTGGCG
AAAAGTCTGCCTGTCTTCCAGATACTCGGGATACAAATTTCCTTCCACCCGGATAAGATGCTGGGGAGGA
GCCAGGCCATCACCATCGGAGCAGCGCTCATGGTGGGGGCAGCGTCTCACGACCTCCGTCATGTGCTGTG
ACTTCTTGTAGATGGCCATGGCGCGGACACGGCTCCCAGCTGGAGGTGTGGCGCTGACCCACAACTGCAC
AGGGCACGTCTTCGCCAGCTGGCAGAATAGCTTATTGAGGGGAGGAGAGTACGTGCACATAACAGACTTG
GCTGTCCCAGACTGCAGGAAGCCCAGGTGGAAGCCATAGTTGCCCTGGTAAGTTTTTTGAGAAGGGACAA
AAGATGACAGGGGCCATGGAGTGGCTGGGGCAGGGGCCACTGGCCCAGGGGTCTCGGTGACAGGGTCCTG
TGCTGCAGGAGCTCCTGACACTCGGAGGGCTTCACTTGGGCCTTCAAAAAACTCCTCAACATCCTGGGGC
AGCAACAGATCGTCCATGCAGTGAGGTGATGGCAGGATATCTTCTGGAGGAAGTAGTTTCCATAAGCCTG
AAAATGTCTCCTGGCTCAGAGGGAGCTCGAGGCTGATATCCGACTGTGACTCCTCCATGGCAGTCATCCT
GGTGAAGGGGGCGGCCGCGGAGCCTGCTTTTTTGTACAAACTTGTGATTTCCCGTACCACCACACTGGGA
TCCTTAATTAACTAGCTAGATCCGGCAGTCTAGAGGATGGTCCACCCCCGGGGTCGGCAGCCTTCACGTG
GGCGGCGTGTATCCAAGCTGCGATGCCGTCTACTTTGAGGGCGGTGGGGGTGGTCAGCAGGACTGTGTAA
GGTCCTTTCCAGCGAGGTTCTAGGTTCTTAGTCTGGTGTCGGCGGACCCACACTGTGTCGCCGACTCGGT
AAGGGTGAGGTACCACCGGTCGGTCCAGTTGTTCTTGGTAGGCTGCCGCCAGAGGTCTCCAGACTTCGTG
CTGGACTAAGTAGAGAGCCTGTAAGTGAGCTTGGAGAGAGGGGCTGTTAGTAACTCTTGTCATGTCAGGG
TCAGGGAAGTTTACAAGGGGCGGGGGTGCCCCATATAAGATCTCATATGGCCATATGGGGGCGCCTAGAG
AAGGAGTGAGGGCTGGATAAAGGGAGGATCGAGGCGGGGTCGAACGAGGAGGTTCAAGGGGGAGAGACGG
GGCGGATGGAGGAAGAGGAGGCGGAGGCTTAGGGTGTACAAAGGGCTTGACCCAGGGAGGGGGGTCAAAA
GCCAAGGCTTCCCAGGTCACGATGTAGGGGACCTGGTCTGGGTGTCCATGCGGGCCAGGTGAAAAGACCT
TGATCTTAACCTGGGTGATGAGGTCTCGGTTAAAGGTGCCGTCTCGCGGCCATCCGACGTTAAAGGTTGG
CCATTCTGCAGAGCAGAAGGTAACCCAACGTCTCTTCTTGACATCTACCGACTGGTTGTGAGCGATCCGC
TCGACATCTTTCCAGTGACCTAAGGTCAAACTTAAGGGAGTGGTAACAGTCTGGCCCTAATTTTCAGACA
AATACAGAAACACAGTCAGACAGAGACAACACAGAACGATGCTGCAGCAGACAAGACGCGCGGCGCGGCT
TCGGTCCCAAACCGAAAGCAAAAATTCAGACGGAGGCGGGAACTGTTTTAGGTTCTCGTCTCCTACCAGA
ACCACATATCCCTCCTATTAGGGGGGTGCACCAAAGAGTCCAAAACGATCGGGATTTTTGGACTCAGGTC
GGGCCACAAAAACGGCCCCCGAAGTCCCTGGGACGTCTCCCAGGGTTGCGGCCGGGTGTTCCGAACTCGT
CAGTTCCACCACGGGTCCGCCAGATACAGAGCTAGTTAGCTAACTAGTACCGACGCAGGCGCATAAAATC
AGTCATAGACACTAGACAATCGGACAGACACAGATAAGTTGCTGGCCAGCTTACCTCCCGGTGGTGGGTC
GGTGGTCCCTGGGCAGGGGTCTCCCGATCCCGGACGAGCCCCCAAATGAAAGACCCCCGCTGACGGGTAG
TCAATCACTCAGAGGAGACCCTCCCAAGGAACAGCGAGACCACAAGTCGGATGCAACTGCAAGAGGGTTT
ATTGGATACACGGGTACCCGGGCGACTCAGTCAATCGGAGGACTGGCGCGCCGAGTGAGGGGTTGTGGGC
T
Features (pLannotate 1.2.2; 14 found; start..end, strand, type, name):
    457..561     +  promoter       AmpR promoter: bla
    562..1422    +  CDS            AmpR: β-lactamase; bla; confers resistance to ampicillin, carbenicillin, and related antibiotics
   1586..2174    +  rep_origin     ori: high-copy-number ColE1/pMB1/pBR322/pUC origin of replication
   2357..2409    +  CDS            lacI (fragment): lac repressor; lacI; The lac repressor binds to the lac operator to inhibit transcription in E. coli. This inhibition can be relieved by adding lactose or isopropyl-β-D-thiogalactopyranoside (IPTG).
   2475..2944    -  LTR            LTR: long terminal repeat from Moloney murine leukemia virus
   2945..3066    -  LTR            3' LTR (ΔU3) (fragment): self-inactivating 3' long terminal repeat (LTR) from Moloney murine leukemia virus
   3261..3285    +  protein_bind   attB2: mutant version of attB; recombination site for the Gateway® BP reaction BP Clonase™
   3378..4547    -  CDS            Tp53: P53_MOUSE - Also known as P53, Trp53. Experimental evidence at protein level: Swiss-Prot protein existence level 1. Acts as a tumor suppressor in many tumor types; induces growth arrest or apoptosis depending on the physiological circumstances and cell type. Involved in cell cycle regulation as a trans-activator that acts to negatively regulate cell division by controlling a set of genes required for this process. One of the activated genes is an inhibitor of cyclin-dependent kinases. Apoptosis induction seems to be mediated either by stimulation of BAX and FAS antigen expression, or by repres
   4571..4595    -  protein_bind   attB1: mutant version of attB; recombination site for the Gateway® BP reaction BP Clonase™
   4646..5020    -  misc_feature   pol region: Moloney murine leukemia virus (MMLV) pol region containing the splice acceptor site
   5030..5446    -  CDS            gag (truncated): truncated Moloney murine leukemia virus (MMLV) gag gene lacking the start codon
   5523..5611    -  misc_feature   MESV Ψ (fragment): packaging signal of murine embryonic stem cell virus
   5663..5862    -  misc_feature   MMLV Ψ: packaging signal of Moloney murine leukemia virus (MMLV)
   5925..427     -  LTR            LTR (across the origin): long terminal repeat from Moloney murine leukemia virus
