[The description below was written by a language model from this plasmid's Addgene catalogue record and pLannotate feature annotations shown in this document.]
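Description:
pMXs-p53 is a Moloney murine leukemia virus (MMLV)-based retroviral expression plasmid carrying the mouse tumor suppressor gene Trp53 (p53). It was built on pMXs-gw, a Gateway-adapted version of the pMXs retroviral backbone. In bacteria it is maintained through a high-copy ColE1/pUC-type origin and selected with ampicillin via the β-lactamase gene and its native promoter. The sequenced record is about 6.1 kb, consistent with the stated backbone of roughly 4.6 kb plus an insert of roughly 1.25 kb.

The retroviral cassette lies on the reverse strand of the annotated record. It begins with a 5′ MMLV LTR that spans the sequence origin, followed by the Ψ packaging signal, a truncated gag lacking its start codon that forms an extended packaging region, and a pol segment containing the splice acceptor. Next come the Trp53 coding sequence, flanked by attB1 and attB2 sites, and the 3′ LTR. The att sites indicate that the insert entered by Gateway recombination, although the catalogue lists the cloning method as restriction enzyme. No internal promoter is annotated, so expression is presumably driven by the 5′ LTR, as is usual for pMXs vectors. The annotation tool labels a short fragment next to the 3′ LTR as a ΔU3 self-inactivating element, but an adjoining full LTR annotation is also present, so this should not be read as evidence of a self-inactivating design. No mammalian selection marker, tag or reporter is annotated.

Transfected into a packaging cell line supplying gag, pol and env in trans, the plasmid yields replication-defective virus for stable p53 delivery into dividing mammalian cells. The associated publication examined how the p53–p21 pathway suppresses induced pluripotent stem cell generation.
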