Addgene plasmid #22725: pMXs-p53
Depositing lab: Shinya Yamanaka. Depositing organization: Kyoto University, Center for iPS Cell Research and Application. Publication: Suppression of induced pluripotent stem cell generation by the p53-p21 pathway. Hong H, Takahashi K, Ichisaka T, Aoi T, Kanagawa O, Nakagawa M, Okita K, Yamanaka S. Nature. 2009 Aug 27. 460(7259):1132-5. 10.1038/nature08235 PubMed 19668191.
Backbone
  Vector backbone: pMXs-gw
  Backbone size w/o insert (bp): 4600
  Vector type: Mammalian Expression, Retroviral
Growth in bacteria
  Bacterial resistance: Ampicillin, 100 μg/mL
  Growth temperature: 37°C
  Growth strain: DH5alpha
  Copy number: High Copy
Gene/Insert
  Gene/Insert name: Trp53 (alt name: p53)
  Species: M. musculus (mouse)
  Insert size (bp): 1252
  Entrez Gene: Trp53 (a.k.a. Tp53, bbl, bfy, bhy, p44, p53)
  Cloning method: Restriction Enzyme; 5′ cloning site attB1 (unknown if destroyed); 3′ cloning site attB2 (unknown if destroyed)
  Sequencing primers: 5′ pMX-S1811; 3′ pMXs-AS3200
Resource information
  A portion of this plasmid was derived from a plasmid made by: pMXs is from Dr. Toshio Kitamura of the University of Tokyo, the Institute of Medical Science. If you use this plasmid in a paper, please cite: Retrovirus-mediated gene transfer and expression cloning: powerful tools in functional genomics. Exp Hematol. 2003 Nov;31(11):1007-14. Kitamura T, Koshino Y, Shibata F, Oki T, Nakajima H, Nosaka T, Kumagai H.
Terms and licenses: Academic/Nonprofit Terms; Industry Terms: Not Available to Industry
How to cite: pMXs-p53 was a gift from Shinya Yamanaka (Addgene plasmid # 22725 ; http://n2t.net/addgene:22725 ; RRID:Addgene_22725)
