>Addgene plasmid #22725 | pMXs-p53 | addgene partial sequence | sequence record 28564 | 22725 with pMX-S1811 (GACGGCATCGCAGCTTGGATACAC)
GCCCGNAAGCNCCGACCCGGGGGTGGACCATCCTCTAGACTGCCGGATCTAGCTAGTTAATTAAGGATCC
CAGTGTGGTGGTACGGGAAATCACAAGTTTGTACAAAAAAGCAGGCTCCGCGGCCGCCCCCTTCACCAGG
ATGACTGCCATGGAGGAGTCACAGTCGGATATCAGCCTCGAGCTCCCTCTGAGCCAGGAGACATTTTCAG
GCTTATGGAAACTACTTCCTCCAGAAGATATCCTGCCATCACCTCACTGCATGGACGATCTGTTGCTGCC
CCAGGATGTTGAGGAGTTTTTTGAAGGCCCAAGTGAAGCCCTCCGAGTGTCAGGAGCTCCTGCAGCACAG
GACCCTGTCACCGAGACCCCTGGGCCAGTGGCCCCTGCCCCAGCCACTCCATGGCCCCTGTCATCTTTTG
TCCCTTCTCAAAAAACTTACCAGGGCAACTATGGCTTCCACCTGGGCTTCCTGCAGTCTGGGACAGCCAA
GTCTGTTATGTGCACGTACTCTCCTCCCCTCAATAAGCTATTCTGCCAGCTGGCGAAGACGTGCCCTGTG
CAGTTGTGGGTCAGCGCCACACCTCCAGCTGGGAGCCGTGTCCGCGCCATGGCCATCTACAAGAAGTCAC
AGCACATGACGGAGGTCGTGAGACGCTGCCCCCACCATGAGCGCTGCTCCGATGGTGATGGCCTGGCTCC
TCCCCAGCATCTTATCCGGGTGGAAGGAATTTGTATCCCGAGTATCTGGAGAAAGGCATATTTTCCCCCA
GNGGGNGGACTTAT
